Addgene plasmid #177731: p406 – TDH3-ER-FlucDM-GFP11-Ura
Purpose: DM Firefly luciferase reporter fused to a KAR2 signal sequence for ER targeting and HDEL for ER retention with an HA tag and the eleventh β-strand of GFP added to the C-terminus in yeast plasmid with
Depositing lab: Erik Böttger. Depositing organization: University of Zurich. Publication: ER-misfolded proteins become sequestered with mitochondria and impair mitochondrial function. Cortes Sanchon A, Santhosh Kumar H, Mantovani M, Osinnii I, Mateos JM, Kaech A, Shcherbakov D, Akbergenov R, Bottger EC. Commun Biol. 2021 Dec 2;4(1):1350. doi: 10.1038/s42003-021-02873-w. PubMed 34857875.
Backbone
  Vector backbone: p406 TDH3
  Vector type: Bacterial Expression, Yeast Expression
  Selectable markers: URA3
Growth in bacteria
  Bacterial resistance: Ampicillin, 100 μg/mL
  Growth temperature: 37°C
  Growth strain: DH5alpha
  Copy number: High Copy
Gene/Insert
  Gene/Insert name: FlucDM
  Mutation: R188Q, R261Q (Destabilized Mutant)
  Tag / fusion protein: KAR2 Signal Sequence (N terminal on insert); HA (C terminal on insert); GFP11 (C terminal on insert); HDEL (C terminal on insert)
Terms and licenses: Academic/Nonprofit Terms; Industry Terms: Not Available to Industry
How to cite: p406 – TDH3-ER-FlucDM-GFP11-Ura was a gift from Erik Böttger (Addgene plasmid # 177731 ; http://n2t.net/addgene:177731 ; RRID:Addgene_177731)
