[The description below was written by a language model from this plasmid's Addgene catalogue record and pLannotate feature annotations shown in this document.]
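Description:
p406 – TDH3-ER-FlucDM-GFP11-Ura is an E. coli/yeast shuttle plasmid of about 7.2 kb, built on the p406 TDH3 backbone for expression in Saccharomyces cerevisiae. In bacteria it is maintained at high copy through a ColE1/pUC-type origin and selected with ampicillin via the β-lactamase gene. An f1 phage origin and pBluescript-derived remnants (lac promoter/operator, lacZα fragment, T3 and T7 promoters) are also present. Yeast selection relies on the URA3 marker under its own promoter, which complements uracil auxotrophy and can be counterselected with 5-FOA. Neither feature table annotates a yeast replication origin or centromere (no 2μ or CEN/ARS), which is consistent with an integrating-type vector, although the record does not say so explicitly.

The expression cassette places a firefly luciferase coding sequence between the strong constitutive TDH3 (GAP) promoter and the CYC1 terminator. The luciferase is FlucDM, a destabilized double mutant (R188Q, R261Q) that serves as a folding-sensitive reporter. According to the catalogue fields, it carries an N-terminal KAR2 signal sequence for import into the endoplasmic reticulum, followed at the C-terminus by an HA epitope, the eleventh β-strand of GFP (GFP11) and an HDEL retention signal. Only the luciferase and an HA fragment are picked up by the automated annotation. The signal sequence, GFP11 and HDEL are not annotated, but presumably lie in the unannotated gaps flanking these features. GFP11 allows split-GFP complementation with a separately expressed GFP1-10 fragment, reporting where the protein resides. The associated publication concerns ER-misfolded proteins that become sequestered with mitochondria. The two sequence records (7,214 and 7,228 nt) differ slightly in length but show the same feature layout.
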