Features (pLannotate 1.2.2; 21 found; start..end, strand, type, name):
    105..209     +  promoter       AmpR promoter: bla
    210..1070    +  CDS            AmpR: β-lactamase; bla; confers resistance to ampicillin, carbenicillin, and related antibiotics
   1241..1829    +  rep_origin     ori: high-copy-number ColE1/pMB1/pBR322/pUC origin of replication
   2012..2104    +  CDS            lacI (fragment): lac repressor; lacI; The lac repressor binds to the lac operator to inhibit transcription in E. coli. This inhibition can be relieved by adding lactose or isopropyl-β-D-thiogalactopyranoside (IPTG).
   2117..2138    +  protein_bind   CAP binding site: CAP binding activates transcription in the presence of cAMP. E. coli catabolite activator protein
   2153..2183    +  promoter       lac promoter: promoter for the E. coli lac operon
   2191..2207    +  protein_bind   lac operator: The lac repressor binds to the lac operator to inhibit transcription in E. coli. This inhibition can be relieved by adding lactose or isopropyl-β-D-thiogalactopyranoside (IPTG). lac repressor encoded by lacI
   2252..2270    +  promoter       T3 promoter: promoter for bacteriophage T3 RNA polymerase
   2295..2938    +  promoter       GAP promoter: S. cerevisiae TDH3; promoter for glyceraldehyde-3-phosphate dehydrogenase
   3122..4770    +  CDS            luciferase (fragment): firefly luciferase synthetic luc2 version of the luciferase gene
   4807..4833    +  CDS            3xHA (fragment): three tandem HA epitope tags
   4947..4973    +  misc_feature   MCS (fragment): pBluescript multiple cloning site
   4974..5221    +  terminator     CYC1 terminator: S. cerevisiae CYC1; transcription terminator for CYC1
   5240..5258    -  promoter       T7 promoter: promoter for bacteriophage T7 RNA polymerase
   5266..5421    +  CDS            lacZα (fragment): LacZα fragment of β-galactosidase; lacZ fragment
   5425..5853    +  rep_origin     f1 ori (sequence partly withheld): f1 bacteriophage origin of replication; arrow indicates direction of (+) strand synthesis
   5881..5932    -  misc_feature   bom (fragment): basis of mobility region from pBR322
   6011..6814    -  CDS            URA3: orotidine-5'-phosphate decarboxylase, required for uracil biosynthesis; S. cerevisiae URA3; yeast auxotrophic marker, counterselectable with 5-fluoroorotic acid (5-FOA)
   6815..7030    -  promoter       URA3 promoter: S. cerevisiae URA3
   7038..7087    -  misc_feature   bom (fragment): basis of mobility region from pBR322
   7189..10      -  CDS            rop (fragment) (across the origin): Rop protein, which maintains plasmids at low copy number; rop
>Addgene plasmid #177731 | p406 – TDH3-ER-FlucDM-GFP11-Ura | addgene full sequence | sequence record 352614 | Addgene NGS Result
AACGCGCGAGACGAAAGGGCCTCGTGATACGCCTATTTTTATAGGTTAATGTCATGATAATAATGGTTTC
TTAGACGTCAGGTGGCACTTTTCGGGGAAATGTGCGCGGAACCCCTATTTGTTTATTTTTCTAAATACAT
TCAAATATGTATCCGCTCATGAGACAATAACCCTGATAAATGCTTCAATAATATTGAAAAAGGAAGAGTA
TGAGTATTCAACATTTCCGTGTCGCCCTTATTCCCTTTTTTGCGGCATTTTGCCTTCCTGTTTTTGCTCA
CCCAGAAACGCTGGTGAAAGTAAAAGATGCTGAAGATCAGTTGGGTGCACGAGTGGGTTACATCGAACTG
GATCTCAACAGCGGTAAGATCCTTGAGAGTTTTCGCCCCGAAGAACGTTTTCCAATGATGAGCACTTTTA
AAGTTCTGCTATGTGGCGCGGTATTATCCCGTATTGACGCCGGGCAAGAGCAACTCGGTCGCCGCATACA
CTATTCTCAGAATGACTTGGTTGAGTACTCACCAGTCACAGAAAAGCATCTTACGGATGGCATGACAGTA
AGAGAATTATGCAGTGCTGCCATAACCATGAGTGATAACACTGCGGCCAACTTACTTCTGACAACGATCG
GAGGACCGAAGGAGCTAACCGCTTTTTTGCACAACATGGGGGATCATGTAACTCGCCTTGATCGTTGGGA
ACCGGAGCTGAATGAAGCCATACCAAACGACGAGCGTGACACCACGATGCCTGTAGCAATGGCAACAACG
TTGCGCAAACTATTAACTGGCGAACTACTTACTCTAGCTTCCCGGCAACAATTAATAGACTGGATGGAGG
CGGATAAAGTTGCAGGACCACTTCTGCGCTCGGCCCTTCCGGCTGGCTGGTTTATTGCTGATAAATCTGG
AGCCGGTGAGCGTGGGTCTCGCGGTATCATTGCAGCACTGGGGCCAGATGGTAAGCCCTCCCGTATCGTA
GTTATCTACACGACGGGGAGTCAGGCAACTATGGATGAACGAAATAGACAGATCGCTGAGATAGGTGCCT
CACTGATTAAGCATTGGTAACTGTCAGACCAAGTTTACTCATATATACTTTAGATTGATTTAAAACTTCA
TTTTTAATTTAAAAGGATCTAGGTGAAGATCCTTTTTGATAATCTCATGACCAAAATCCCTTAACGTGAG
TTTTCGTTCCACTGAGCGTCAGACCCCGTAGAAAAGATCAAAGGATCTTCTTGAGATCCTTTTTTTCTGC
GCGTAATCTGCTGCTTGCAAACAAAAAAACCACCGCTACCAGCGGTGGTTTGTTTGCCGGATCAAGAGCT
ACCAACTCTTTTTCCGAAGGTAACTGGCTTCAGCAGAGCGCAGATACCAAATACTGTTCTTCTAGTGTAG
CCGTAGTTAGGCCACCACTTCAAGAACTCTGTAGCACCGCCTACATACCTCGCTCTGCTAATCCTGTTAC
CAGTGGCTGCTGCCAGTGGCGATAAGTCGTGTCTTACCGGGTTGGACTCAAGACGATAGTTACCGGATAA
GGCGCAGCGGTCGGGCTGAACGGGGGGTTCGTGCACACAGCCCAGCTTGGAGCGAACGACCTACACCGAA
CTGAGATACCTACAGCGTGAGCTATGAGAAAGCGCCACGCTTCCCGAAGGGAGAAAGGCGGACAGGTATC
CGGTAAGCGGCAGGGTCGGAACAGGAGAGCGCACGAGGGAGCTTCCAGGGGGAAACGCCTGGTATCTTTA
TAGTCCTGTCGGGTTTCGCCACCTCTGACTTGAGCGTCGATTTTTGTGATGCTCGTCAGGGGGGCGGAGC
CTATGGAAAAACGCCAGCAACGCGGCCTTTTTACGGTTCCTGGCCTTTTGCTGGCCTTTTGCTCACATGT
TCTTTCCTGCGTTATCCCCTGATTCTGTGGATAACCGTATTACCGCCTTTGAGTGAGCTGATACCGCTCG
CCGCAGCCGAACGACCGAGCGCAGCGAGTCAGTGAGCGAGGAAGCGGAAGAGCGCCCAATACGCAAACCG
CCTCTCCCCGCGCGTTGGCCGATTCATTAATGCAGCTGGCACGACAGGTTTCCCGACTGGAAAGCGGGCA
GTGAGCGCAACGCAATTAATGTGAGTTAGCTCACTCATTAGGCACCCCAGGCTTTACACTTTATGCTTCC
GGCTCGTATGTTGTGTGGAATTGTGAGCGGATAACAATTTCACACAGGAAACAGCTATGACCATGATTAC
GCCAAGCGCGCAATTAACCCTCACTAAAGGGAACAAAAGCTGGAGCTCAGTTTATCATTATCAATACTCG
CCATTTCAAAGAATACGTAAATAATTAATAGTAGTGATTTTCCTAACTTTATTTAGTCAAAAAATTAGCC
TTTTAATTCTGCTGTAACCCGTACATGCCCAAAATAGGGGGCGGGTTACACAGAATATATAACATCGTAG
GTGTCTGGGTGAACAGTTTATTCCTGGCATCCACTAAATATAATGGAGCCCGCTTTTTAAGCTGGCATCC
AGAAAAAAAAAGAATCCCAGCACCAAAATATTGTTTTCTTCACCAACCATCAGTTCATAGGTCCATTCTC
TTAGCGCAACTACAGAGAACAGGGGCACAAACAGGCAAAAAACGGGCACAACCTCAATGGAGTGATGCAA
CCTGCCTGGAGTAAATGATGACACAAGGCAATTGACCCACGCATGTATCTATCTCATTTTCTTACACCTT
CTATTACCTTCTGCTCTCTCTGATTTGGAAAAAGCTGAAAAAAAAGGTTGAAACCAGTTCCCTGAAATTA
TTCCCCTACTTGACTAATAAGTATATAAAGACGGTAGGTATTGATTGTAATTCTGTAAATCTATTTCTTA
AACTTCTTAAATTCTACTTTTATAGTTAGTCTTTTTTTTAGTTTTAAAACACCAGAACTTAGTTTCGACG
GATTCTAGAACTAGTATGTTTTTCAACAGACTAAGCGCTGGCAAGCTGCTGGTACCACTCTCCGTGGTCC
TGTACGCCCTTTTCGTGGTAATATTACCTTTACAGAATTCTTTCCACTCCTCCAATGTTTTAGTTAGAGG
TTTGGATCCTGACTTAGGTACTACTTATTCCTTGCTAGCTGTGGAAGATGCCAAAAACATTAAGAAGGGC
CCAGCGCCATTCTACCCACTCGAAGACGGGACCGCCGGCGAGCAGCTGCACAAAGCCATGAAGCGCTACG
CCCTGGTGCCCGGCACCATCGCCTTTACCGACGCACATATCGAGGTGGACATTACCTACGCCGAGTACTT
CGAGATGAGCGTTCGGCTGGCAGAAGCTATGAAGCGCTATGGGCTGAATACAAACCATCGGATCGTGGTG
TGCAGCGAGAATAGCTTGCAGTTCTTCATGCCCGTGTTGGGTGCCCTGTTCATCGGTGTGGCTGTGGCCC
CAGCTAACGACATCTACAACGAGCGCGAGCTGCTGAACAGCATGGGCATCAGCCAGCCCACCGTCGTATT
CGTGAGCAAGAAAGGGCTGCAAAAGATCCTCAACGTGCAAAAGAAGCTACCGATCATACAAAAGATCATC
ATCATGGATAGCAAGACCGACTACCAGGGCTTCCAAAGCATGTACACCTTCGTGACTTCCCATTTGCCAC
CCGGCTTCAACGAGTACGACTTCGTGCCCGAGAGCTTCGACCAGGACAAAACCATCGCCCTGATCATGAA
CAGTAGTGGCAGTACCGGATTGCCCAAGGGCGTAGCCCTACCGCACCGCACCGCTTGTGTCCGATTCAGT
CATGCCCGCGACCCCATCTTCGGCAACCAGATCATCCCCGACACCGCTATCCTCAGCGTGGTGCCATTTC
ACCACGGCTTCGGCATGTTCACCACGCTGGGCTACTTGATCTGCGGCTTTCAAGTCGTGCTCATGTACCG
CTTCGAGGAGGAGCTATTCTTGCGCAGCTTGCAAGACTATAAGATTCAATCTGCCCTGCTGGTGCCCACA
CTATTTAGCTTCTTCGCTAAGAGCACTCTCATCGACAAGTACGACCTAAGCAACTTGCACGAGATCGCCA
GCGGCGGGGCGCCGCTCAGCAAGGAGGTAGGTGAGGCCGTGGCCAAACGCTTCCACCTACCAGGCATCCG
CCAGGGCTACGGCCTGACAGAAACAACCAGCGCCATTCTGATCACCCCCGAAGGGGACGACAAGCCTGGC
GCAGTAGGCAAGGTGGTGCCCTTCTTCGAGGCTAAGGTGGTGGACTTGGACACCGGTAAGACACTGGGTG
TGAACCAGCGCGGCGAGCTGTGCGTCCGTGGCCCCATGATCATGAGCGGCTACGTTAACAACCCCGAGGC
TACAAACGCTCTCATCGACAAGGACGGCTGGCTGCACAGCGGCGACATCGCCTACTGGGACGAGGACGAG
CACTTCTTCATCGTGGACCGGCTGAAGAGCCTGATCAAATACAAGGGCTACCAGGTAGCCCCAGCCGAAC
TGGAGAGCATCCTGCTGCAACACCCCAACATCTTCGACGCCGGGGTCGCCGGCCTGCCCGACGACGATGC
CGGCGAGCTGCCCGCCGCAGTCGTCGTGCTGGAACACGGTAAAACCATGACCGAGAAGGAGATCGTGGAC
TATGTGGCCAGCCAGGTTACAACCGCCAAGAAGCTGCGCGGTGGTGTTGTGTTCGTGGACGAGGTGCCTA
AAGGACTGACCGGCAAGTTGGACGCCCGCAAGATCCGCGAGATTCTCATTAAGGCCAAGAAGGGCGGCAA
GATCGCCGTGATCCCCGGGGGATCGGGTGACGGTCCGGTCGCCACCTACCCATACGATGTTCCAGATTAC
GCTGGTCGACGGATCGGTGGTGGTTCTGGAGGCGGTTCTATGAGAGATCATATGGTTTTGCATGAATATG
TTAATGCTGCTGGTATTACTAAAAAGACCCACGACGAATTGTAGTAAAGCTTATCGATACCGTCGACCTC
GAGTCATGTAATTAGTTATGTCACGCTTACATTCACGCCCTCCCCCCACATCCGCTCTAACCGAAAAGGA
AGGAGTTAGACAACCTGAAGTCTAGGTCCCTATTTATTTTTTTATAGTTATGTTAGTATTAAGAACGTTA
TTTATATTTCAAATTTTTCTTTTTTTTCTGTACAGACGCGTGTACGCATGTAACATTATACTGAAAACCT
TGCTTGAGAAGGTTTTGGGACGCTCGAAGGCTTTAATTTGCGGCCGGTACCCAATTCGCCCTATAGTGAG
TCGTATTACGCGCGCTCACTGGCCGTCGTTTTACAACGTCGTGACTGGGAAAACCCTGGCGTTACCCAAC
TTAATCGCCTTGCAGCACATCCCCCTTTCGCCAGCTGGCGTAATAGCGAAGAGGCCCGCACCGATCGCCC
TTCCCAACAGTTGCGCAGCCTGAATGGCGAATGG
[124 nt withheld, positions 5425-5548]
C
[91 nt withheld, positions 5550-5640]
A
[49 nt withheld, positions 5642-5690]
CCTTTGACGTTGGAGTCCACGTTCTTT
[37 nt withheld, positions 5718-5754]
ACCCTATCTCGGTCTATTCTTTTGATTTATAAGGGATTTTGCCGATTTCGGCCTATTGGTTAAAAAATGA
GCTGATTTAACAAAAATTTAACGCGAATTTTAACAAAATATTAACGCTTACAATTTCCTGATGCGGTATT
TTCTCCTTACGCATCTGTGCGGTATTTCACACCGCATAGGGTAATAACTGATATAATTAAATTGAAGCTC
TAATTTGTGAGTTTAGTATACATGCATTTACTTATAATACAGTTTTTTAGTTTTGCTGGCCGCATCTTCT
CAAATATGCTTCCCAGCCTGCTTTTCTGTAACGTTCACCCTCTACCTTAGCATCCCTTCCCTTTGCAAAT
AGTCCTCTTCCAACAATAATAATGTCAGATCCTGTAGAGACCACATCATCCACGGTTCTATACTGTTGAC
CCAATGCGTCTCCCTTGTCATCTAAACCCACACCGGGTGTCATAATCAACCAATCGTAACCTTCATCTCT
TCCACCCATGTCTCTTTGAGCAATAAAGCCGATAACAAAATCTTTGTCGCTCTTCGCAATGTCAACAGTA
CCCTTAGTATATTCTCCAGTAGATAGGGAGCCCTTGCATGACAATTCTGCTAACATCAAAAGGCCTCTAG
GTTCCTTTGTTACTTCTTCTGCCGCCTGCTTCAAACCGCTAACAATACCTGGGCCCACCACACCGTGTGC
ATTCGTAATGTCTGCCCATTCTGCTATTCTGTATACACCCGCAGAGTACTGCAATTTGACTGTATTACCA
ATGTCAGCAAATTTTCTGTCTTCGAAGAGTAAAAAATTGTACTTGGCGGATAATGCCTTTAGCGGCTTAA
CTGTGCCCTCCATGGAAAAATCAGTCAAGATATCCACATGTGTTTTTAGTAAACAAATTTTGGGACCTAA
TGCTTCAACTAACTCCAGTAATTCCTTGGTGGTACGAACATCCAATGAAGCACACAAGTTTGTTTGCTTT
TCGTGCATGATATTAAATAGCTTGGCAGCAACAGGACTAGGATGAGTAGCAGCACGTTCCTTATATGTAG
CTTTCGACATGATTTATCTTCGTTTCCTGCAGGTTTTTGTTCTGTGCAGTTGGGTTAAGAATACTGGGCA
ATTTCATGTTTCTTCAACACTACATATGCGTATATATACCAATCTAAGTCTGTGCTCCTTCCTTCGTTCT
TCCTTCTGTTCGGAGATTACCGAATCAAAAAAATTTCAAGGAAACCGAAATCAAAAAAAAGAATAAAAAA
AAAATGATGAATTGAAAAGGTGGTATGGTGCACTCTCAGTACAATCTGCTCTGATGCCGCATAGTTAAGC
CAGCCCCGACACCCGCCAACACCCGCTGACGCGCCCTGACGGGCTTGTCTGCTCCCGGCATCCGCTTACA
GACAAGCTGTGACCGTCTCCGGGAGCTGCATGTGTCAGAGGTTTTCACCGTCATCACCGA
