Features (pLannotate 1.2.2; 21 found; start..end, strand, type, name):
     96..200     +  promoter       AmpR promoter: bla
    201..1061    +  CDS            AmpR: β-lactamase; bla; confers resistance to ampicillin, carbenicillin, and related antibiotics
   1232..1820    +  rep_origin     ori: high-copy-number ColE1/pMB1/pBR322/pUC origin of replication
   2003..2095    +  CDS            lacI (fragment): lac repressor; lacI; The lac repressor binds to the lac operator to inhibit transcription in E. coli. This inhibition can be relieved by adding lactose or isopropyl-β-D-thiogalactopyranoside (IPTG).
   2108..2129    +  protein_bind   CAP binding site: CAP binding activates transcription in the presence of cAMP. E. coli catabolite activator protein
   2144..2174    +  promoter       lac promoter: promoter for the E. coli lac operon
   2182..2198    +  protein_bind   lac operator: The lac repressor binds to the lac operator to inhibit transcription in E. coli. This inhibition can be relieved by adding lactose or isopropyl-β-D-thiogalactopyranoside (IPTG). lac repressor encoded by lacI
   2243..2261    +  promoter       T3 promoter: promoter for bacteriophage T3 RNA polymerase
   2286..2929    +  promoter       GAP promoter: S. cerevisiae TDH3; promoter for glyceraldehyde-3-phosphate dehydrogenase
   3115..4764    +  CDS            luciferase: firefly luciferase synthetic luc2 version of the luciferase gene
   4801..4827    +  CDS            3xHA (fragment): three tandem HA epitope tags
   4941..4967    +  misc_feature   MCS (fragment): pBluescript multiple cloning site
   4968..5215    +  terminator     CYC1 terminator: S. cerevisiae CYC1; transcription terminator for CYC1
   5234..5252    -  promoter       T7 promoter: promoter for bacteriophage T7 RNA polymerase
   5260..5415    +  CDS            lacZα (fragment): LacZα fragment of β-galactosidase; lacZ fragment
   5423..5878    +  rep_origin     f1 ori (sequence partly withheld): f1 bacteriophage origin of replication; arrow indicates direction of (+) strand synthesis
   5879..5930    -  misc_feature   bom (fragment): basis of mobility region from pBR322
   6009..6812    -  CDS            URA3: orotidine-5'-phosphate decarboxylase, required for uracil biosynthesis; S. cerevisiae URA3; yeast auxotrophic marker, counterselectable with 5-fluoroorotic acid (5-FOA)
   6813..7028    -  promoter       URA3 promoter: S. cerevisiae URA3
   7043..7092    -  misc_feature   bom (fragment): basis of mobility region from pBR322
   7194..1       -  CDS            rop (fragment) (across the origin): Rop protein, which maintains plasmids at low copy number; rop
>Addgene plasmid #177731 | p406 – TDH3-ER-FlucDM-GFP11-Ura | analyzer sequence | sequence record 344864
GACGAAAGGGCCTCGTGATACGCCTATTTTTATAGGTTAATGTCATGATAATAATGGTTTCTTAGACGTC
AGGTGGCACTTTTCGGGGAAATGTGCGCGGAACCCCTATTTGTTTATTTTTCTAAATACATTCAAATATG
TATCCGCTCATGAGACAATAACCCTGATAAATGCTTCAATAATATTGAAAAAGGAAGAGTATGAGTATTC
AACATTTCCGTGTCGCCCTTATTCCCTTTTTTGCGGCATTTTGCCTTCCTGTTTTTGCTCACCCAGAAAC
GCTGGTGAAAGTAAAAGATGCTGAAGATCAGTTGGGTGCACGAGTGGGTTACATCGAACTGGATCTCAAC
AGCGGTAAGATCCTTGAGAGTTTTCGCCCCGAAGAACGTTTTCCAATGATGAGCACTTTTAAAGTTCTGC
TATGTGGCGCGGTATTATCCCGTATTGACGCCGGGCAAGAGCAACTCGGTCGCCGCATACACTATTCTCA
GAATGACTTGGTTGAGTACTCACCAGTCACAGAAAAGCATCTTACGGATGGCATGACAGTAAGAGAATTA
TGCAGTGCTGCCATAACCATGAGTGATAACACTGCGGCCAACTTACTTCTGACAACGATCGGAGGACCGA
AGGAGCTAACCGCTTTTTTGCACAACATGGGGGATCATGTAACTCGCCTTGATCGTTGGGAACCGGAGCT
GAATGAAGCCATACCAAACGACGAGCGTGACACCACGATGCCTGTAGCAATGGCAACAACGTTGCGCAAA
CTATTAACTGGCGAACTACTTACTCTAGCTTCCCGGCAACAATTAATAGACTGGATGGAGGCGGATAAAG
TTGCAGGACCACTTCTGCGCTCGGCCCTTCCGGCTGGCTGGTTTATTGCTGATAAATCTGGAGCCGGTGA
GCGTGGGTCTCGCGGTATCATTGCAGCACTGGGGCCAGATGGTAAGCCCTCCCGTATCGTAGTTATCTAC
ACGACGGGGAGTCAGGCAACTATGGATGAACGAAATAGACAGATCGCTGAGATAGGTGCCTCACTGATTA
AGCATTGGTAACTGTCAGACCAAGTTTACTCATATATACTTTAGATTGATTTAAAACTTCATTTTTAATT
TAAAAGGATCTAGGTGAAGATCCTTTTTGATAATCTCATGACCAAAATCCCTTAACGTGAGTTTTCGTTC
CACTGAGCGTCAGACCCCGTAGAAAAGATCAAAGGATCTTCTTGAGATCCTTTTTTTCTGCGCGTAATCT
GCTGCTTGCAAACAAAAAAACCACCGCTACCAGCGGTGGTTTGTTTGCCGGATCAAGAGCTACCAACTCT
TTTTCCGAAGGTAACTGGCTTCAGCAGAGCGCAGATACCAAATACTGTCCTTCTAGTGTAGCCGTAGTTA
GGCCACCACTTCAAGAACTCTGTAGCACCGCCTACATACCTCGCTCTGCTAATCCTGTTACCAGTGGCTG
CTGCCAGTGGCGATAAGTCGTGTCTTACCGGGTTGGACTCAAGACGATAGTTACCGGATAAGGCGCAGCG
GTCGGGCTGAACGGGGGGTTCGTGCACACAGCCCAGCTTGGAGCGAACGACCTACACCGAACTGAGATAC
CTACAGCGTGAGCTATGAGAAAGCGCCACGCTTCCCGAAGGGAGAAAGGCGGACAGGTATCCGGTAAGCG
GCAGGGTCGGAACAGGAGAGCGCACGAGGGAGCTTCCAGGGGGAAACGCCTGGTATCTTTATAGTCCTGT
CGGGTTTCGCCACCTCTGACTTGAGCGTCGATTTTTGTGATGCTCGTCAGGGGGGCGGAGCCTATGGAAA
AACGCCAGCAACGCGGCCTTTTTACGGTTCCTGGCCTTTTGCTGGCCTTTTGCTCACATGTTCTTTCCTG
CGTTATCCCCTGATTCTGTGGATAACCGTATTACCGCCTTTGAGTGAGCTGATACCGCTCGCCGCAGCCG
AACGACCGAGCGCAGCGAGTCAGTGAGCGAGGAAGCGGAAGAGCGCCCAATACGCAAACCGCCTCTCCCC
GCGCGTTGGCCGATTCATTAATGCAGCTGGCACGACAGGTTTCCCGACTGGAAAGCGGGCAGTGAGCGCA
ACGCAATTAATGTGAGTTACCTCACTCATTAGGCACCCCAGGCTTTACACTTTATGCTTCCGGCTCCTAT
GTTGTGTGGAATTGTGAGCGGATAACAATTTCACACAGGAAACAGCTATGACCATGATTACGCCAAGCGC
GCAATTAACCCTCACTAAAGGGAACAAAAGCTGGAGCTCAGTTTATCATTATCAATACTCGCCATTTCAA
AGAATACGTAAATAATTAATAGTAGTGATTTTCCTAACTTTATTTAGTCAAAAAATTAGCCTTTTAATTC
TGCTGTAACCCGTACATGCCCAAAATAGGGGGCGGGTTACACAGAATATATAACATCGTAGGTGTCTGGG
TGAACAGTTTATTCCTGGCATCCACTAAATATAATGGAGCCCGCTTTTTAAGCTGGCATCCAGAAAAAAA
AAGAATCCCAGCACCAAAATATTGTTTTCTTCACCAACCATCAGTTCATAGGTCCATTCTCTTAGCGCAA
CTACAGAGAACAGGGGCACAAACAGGCAAAAAACGGGCACAACCTCAATGGAGTGATGCAACCTGCCTGG
AGTAAATGATGACACAAGGCAATTGACCCACGCATGTATCTATCTCATTTTCTTACACCTTCTATTACCT
TCTGCTCTCTCTGATTTGGAAAAAGCTGAAAAAAAAGGTTGAAACCAGTTCCCTGAAATTATTCCCCTAC
TTGACTAATAAGTATATAAAGACGGTAGGTATTGATTGTAATTCTGTAAATCTATTTCTTAAACTTCTTA
AATTCTACTTTTATAGTTAGTCTTTTTTTTAGTTTTAAAACACCAGAACTTAGTTTCGACGGATTCTAGA
ACTAGTATGTTTTTCAACAGACTAAGCGCTGGCAAGCTGCTGGTACCACTCTCCGTGGTCCTGTACGCCC
TTTTCGTGGTAATATTACCTTTACAGAATTCTTTCCACTCCTCCAATGTTTTAGTTAGAGGTTTGGATCC
TGACTTAGGTACTACTTATTCCTTGCTAGCTGTGATGGAAGATGCCAAAAACATTAAGAAGGGCCCAGCG
CCATTCTACCCACTCGAAGACGGGACCGCCGGCGAGCAGCTGCACAAAGCCATGAAGCGCTACGCCCTGG
TGCCCGGCACCATCGCCTTTACCGACGCACATATCGAGGTGGACATTACCTACGCCGAGTACTTCGAGAT
GAGCGTTCGGCTGGCAGAAGCTATGAAGCGCTATGGGCTGAATACAAACCATCGGATCGTGGTGTGCAGC
GAGAATAGCTTGCAGTTCTTCATGCCCGTGTTGGGTGCCCTGTTCATCGGTGTGGCTGTGGCCCCAGCTA
ACGACATCTACAACGAGCGCGAGCTGCTGAACAGCATGGGCATCAGCCAGCCCACCGTCGTATTCGTGAG
CAAGAAAGGGCTGCAAAAGATCCTCAACGTGCAAAAGAAGCTACCGATCATACAAAAGATCATCATCATG
GATAGCAAGACCGACTACCAGGGCTTCCAAAGCATGTACACCTTCGTGACTTCCCATTTGCCACCCGGCT
TCAACGAGTACGACTTCGTGCCCGAGAGCTTCGACCAGGACAAAACCATCGCCCTGATCATGAACAGTAG
TGGCAGTACCGGATTGCCCAAGGGCGTAGCCCTACCGCACCGCACCGCTTGTGTCCGATTCAGTCATGCC
CGCGACCCCATCTTCGGCAACCAGATCATCCCCGACACCGCTATCCTCAGCGTGGTGCCATTTCACCACG
GCTTCGGCATGTTCACCACGCTGGGCTACTTGATCTGCGGCTTTCAAGTCGTGCTCATGTACCGCTTCGA
GGAGGAGCTATTCTTGCGCAGCTTGCAAGACTATAAGATTCAATCTGCCCTGCTGGTGCCCACACTATTT
AGCTTCTTCGCTAAGAGCACTCTCATCGACAAGTACGACCTAAGCAACTTGCACGAGATCGCCAGCGGCG
GGGCGCCGCTCAGCAAGGAGGTAGGTGAGGCCGTGGCCAAACGCTTCCACCTACCAGGCATCCGCCAGGG
CTACGGCCTGACAGAAACAACCAGCGCCATTCTGATCACCCCCGAAGGGGACGACAAGCCTGGCGCAGTA
GGCAAGGTGGTGCCCTTCTTCGAGGCTAAGGTGGTGGACTTGGACACCGGTAAGACACTGGGTGTGAACC
AGCGCGGCGAGCTGTGCGTCCGTGGCCCCATGATCATGAGCGGCTACGTTAACAACCCCGAGGCTACAAA
CGCTCTCATCGACAAGGACGGCTGGCTGCACAGCGGCGACATCGCCTACTGGGACGAGGACGAGCACTTC
TTCATCGTGGACCGGCTGAAGAGCCTGATCAAATACAAGGGCTACCAGGTAGCCCCAGCCGAACTGGAGA
GCATCCTGCTGCAACACCCCAACATCTTCGACGCCGGGGTCGCCGGCCTGCCCGACGACGATGCCGGCGA
GCTGCCCGCCGCAGTCGTCGTGCTGGAACACGGTAAAACCATGACCGAGAAGGAGATCGTGGACTATGTG
GCCAGCCAGGTTACAACCGCCAAGAAGCTGCGCGGTGGTGTTGTGTTCGTGGACGAGGTGCCTAAAGGAC
TGACCGGCAAGTTGGACGCCCGCAAGATCCGCGAGATTCTCATTAAGGCCAAGAAGGGCGGCAAGATCGC
CGTGATCCCCGGGGGATCGGGTGACGGTCCGGTCGCCACCTACCCATACGATGTTCCAGATTACGCTGGT
CGACGGATCGGTGGTGGTTCTGGAGGCGGTTCTATGAGAGATCATATGGTTTTGCATGAATATGTTAATG
CTGCTGGTATTACTAAAAAGACCCACGACGAATTGTAGTAAAGCTTATCGATACCGTCGACCTCGAGTCA
TGTAATTAGTTATGTCACGCTTACATTCACGCCCTCCCCCCACATCCGCTCTAACCGAAAAGGAAGGAGT
TAGACAACCTGAAGTCTAGGTCCCTATTTATTTTTTTATAGTTATGTTAGTATTAAGAACGTTATTTATA
TTTCAAATTTTTCTTTTTTTTCTGTACAGACGCGTGTACGCATGTAACATTATACTGAAAACCTTGCTTG
AGAAGGTTTTGGGACGCTCGAAGGCTTTAATTTGCGGCCGGTACCCAATTCGCCCTATAGTGAGTCGTAT
TACGCGCGCTCACTGGCCGTCGTTTTACAACGTCGTGACTGGGAAAACCCTGGCGTTACCCAACTTAATC
GCCTTGCAGCACATCCCCCTTTCGCCAGCTGGCGTAATAGCGAAGAGGCCCGCACCGATCGCCCTTCCCA
ACAGTTGCGCAGCCTGAATGGCGAATGGCGCG
[124 nt withheld, positions 5423-5546]
C
[91 nt withheld, positions 5548-5638]
A
[49 nt withheld, positions 5640-5688]
CCTTTGACGTTGGAGTCCACGTTCTTT
[37 nt withheld, positions 5716-5752]
ACCCTATCTCGGTCTATTCTTTTGATTTATAAGGGATTTTGCCGATTTCGGCCTATTGGTTAAAAAATGA
GCTGATTTAACAAAAATTTAACGCGAATTTTAACAAAATATTAACGTTTACAATTTCCTGATGCGGTATT
TTCTCCTTACGCATCTGTGCGGTATTTCACACCGCATAGGGTAATAACTGATATAATTAAATTGAAGCTC
TAATTTGTGAGTTTAGTATACATGCATTTACTTATAATACAGTTTTTTAGTTTTGCTGGCCGCATCTTCT
CAAATATGCTTCCCAGCCTGCTTTTCTGTAACGTTCACCCTCTACCTTAGCATCCCTTCCCTTTGCAAAT
AGTCCTCTTCCAACAATAATAATGTCAGATCCTGTAGAGACCACATCATCCACGGTTCTATACTGTTGAC
CCAATGCGTCTCCCTTGTCATCTAAACCCACACCGGGTGTCATAATCAACCAATCGTAACCTTCATCTCT
TCCACCCATGTCTCTTTGAGCAATAAAGCCGATAACAAAATCTTTGTCGCTCTTCGCAATGTCAACAGTA
CCCTTAGTATATTCTCCAGTAGATAGGGAGCCCTTGCATGACAATTCTGCTAACATCAAAAGGCCTCTAG
GTTCCTTTGTTACTTCTTCTGCCGCCTGCTTCAAACCGCTAACAATACCTGGGCCCACCACACCGTGTGC
ATTCGTAATGTCTGCCCATTCTGCTATTCTGTATACACCCGCAGAGTACTGCAATTTGACTGTATTACCA
ATGTCAGCAAATTTTCTGTCTTCGAAGAGTAAAAAATTGTACTTGGCGGATAATGCCTTTAGCGGCTTAA
CTGTGCCCTCCATGGAAAAATCAGTCAAGATATCCACATGTGTTTTTAGTAAACAAATTTTGGGACCTAA
TGCTTCAACTAACTCCAGTAATTCCTTGGTGGTACGAACATCCAATGAAGCACACAAGTTTGTTTGCTTT
TCGTGCATGATATTAAATAGCTTGGCAGCAACAGGACTAGGATGAGTAGCAGCACGTTCCTTATATGTAG
CTTTCGACATGATTTATCTTCGTTTCCTGCAGGTTTTTGTTCTGTGCAGTTGGGTTAAGAATACTGGGCA
ATTTCATGTTTCTTCAACACTACATATGCGTATATATACCAATCTAAGTCTGTGCTCCTTCCTTCGTTCT
TCCTTCTGTTCGGAGATTACCGAATCAAAAAAATTTCAAAGAAACCGAAATCAAAAAAAAGAATAAAAAA
AAAATGATGAATTGAATTGAAAAGCTGTGGTATGGTGCACTCTCAGTACAATCTGCTCTGATGCCGCATA
GTTAAGCCAGCCCCGACACCCGCCAACACCCGCTGACGCGCCCTGACGGGCTTGTCTGCTCCCGGCATCC
GCTTACAGACAAGCTGTGACCGTCTCCGGGAGCTGCATGTGTCAGAGGTTTTCACCGTCATCACCGAAAC
GCGCGA
