LOCUS       Exported 1995 bp ds-DNA linear SYN 07-OCT-2021
DEFINITION  DM Firefly luciferase reporter fused to a KAR2 signal sequence for
            ER targeting and HDEL for ER retention with an HA tag and the
            eleventh beta-strand of GFP added to the C-terminus in yeast plasmid
            with.
ACCESSION   .
VERSION     .
KEYWORDS    p406 – TDH3-ER-FlucDM-GFP11-Ura
SOURCE      synthetic DNA construct
  ORGANISM  synthetic DNA construct
REFERENCE   1 (bases 1 to 1995)
  TITLE     ER-misfolded proteins become sequestered with mitochondria and
            impair mitochondrial function
  JOURNAL   Unpublished
REFERENCE   2 (bases 1 to 1995)
  AUTHORS   .
  TITLE     Direct Submission
  JOURNAL   Exported Oct 7, 2021 from SnapGene Server 1.1.58
            http://www.snapgene.com
FEATURES             Location/Qualifiers
     source          1..1995
                     /organism="synthetic DNA construct"
                     /mol_type="other DNA"
     CDS             169..1818
                     /codon_start=1
                     /product="firefly luciferase"
                     /label=luciferase
                     /note="synthetic luc2 version of the luciferase gene"
                     /translation="MEDAKNIKKGPAPFYPLEDGTAGEQLHKAMKRYALVPGTIAFTDA
                     HIEVDITYAEYFEMSVRLAEAMKRYGLNTNHRIVVCSENSLQFFMPVLGALFIGVAVAP
                     ANDIYNERELLNSMGISQPTVVFVSKKGLQKILNVQKKLPIIQKIIIMDSKTDYQGFQS
                     MYTFVTSHLPPGFNEYDFVPESFDQDKTIALIMNSSGSTGLPKGVALPHRTACVRFSHA
                     RDPIFGNQIIPDTAILSVVPFHHGFGMFTTLGYLICGFQVVLMYRFEEELFLRSLQDYK
                     IQSALLVPTLFSFFAKSTLIDKYDLSNLHEIASGGAPLSKEVGEAVAKRFHLPGIRQGY
                     GLTETTSAILITPEGDDKPGAVGKVVPFFEAKVVDLDTGKTLGVNQRGELCVRGPMIMS
                     GYVNNPEATNALIDKDGWLHSGDIAYWDEDEHFFIVDRLKSLIKYKGYQVAPAELESIL
                     LQHPNIFDAGVAGLPDDDAGELPAAVVVLEHGKTMTEKEIVDYVASQVTTAKKLRGGVV
                     FVDEVPKGLTGKLDARKIREILIKAKKGGKIAV"
     CDS             1855..1881
                     /codon_start=1
                     /product="HA (human influenza hemagglutinin) epitope tag"
                     /label=HA
                     /translation="YPYDVPDYA"
     CDS             1921..1968
                     /codon_start=1
                     /product="11th beta-strand of superfolder GFP"
                     /label=GFP11
                     /note="associates with GFP(1-10), consisting of the first
                     10 beta-strands, to reconstitute fluorescent GFP (Cabantous
                     et al., 2005; Kamiyama et al., 2016)"
                     /translation="RDHMVLHEYVNAAGIT"
ORIGIN
        1 atgtttttca acagactaag cgctggcaag ctgctggtac cactctccgt ggtcctgtac
       61 gcccttttcg tggtaatatt acctttacag aattctttcc actcctccaa tgttttagtt
      121 agaggtttgg atcctgactt aggtactact tattccttgc tagctgtgat ggaagatgcc
      181 aaaaacatta agaagggccc agcgccattc tacccactcg aagacgggac cgccggcgag
      241 cagctgcaca aagccatgaa gcgctacgcc ctggtgcccg gcaccatcgc ctttaccgac
      301 gcacatatcg aggtggacat tacctacgcc gagtacttcg agatgagcgt tcggctggca
      361 gaagctatga agcgctatgg gctgaataca aaccatcgga tcgtggtgtg cagcgagaat
      421 agcttgcagt tcttcatgcc cgtgttgggt gccctgttca tcggtgtggc tgtggcccca
      481 gctaacgaca tctacaacga gcgcgagctg ctgaacagca tgggcatcag ccagcccacc
      541 gtcgtattcg tgagcaagaa agggctgcaa aagatcctca acgtgcaaaa gaagctaccg
      601 atcatacaaa agatcatcat catggatagc aagaccgact accagggctt ccaaagcatg
      661 tacaccttcg tgacttccca tttgccaccc ggcttcaacg agtacgactt cgtgcccgag
      721 agcttcgacc aggacaaaac catcgccctg atcatgaaca gtagtggcag taccggattg
      781 cccaagggcg tagccctacc gcaccgcacc gcttgtgtcc gattcagtca tgcccgcgac
      841 cccatcttcg gcaaccagat catccccgac accgctatcc tcagcgtggt gccatttcac
      901 cacggcttcg gcatgttcac cacgctgggc tacttgatct gcggctttca agtcgtgctc
      961 atgtaccgct tcgaggagga gctattcttg cgcagcttgc aagactataa gattcaatct
     1021 gccctgctgg tgcccacact atttagcttc ttcgctaaga gcactctcat cgacaagtac
     1081 gacctaagca acttgcacga gatcgccagc ggcggggcgc cgctcagcaa ggaggtaggt
     1141 gaggccgtgg ccaaacgctt ccacctacca ggcatccgcc agggctacgg cctgacagaa
     1201 acaaccagcg ccattctgat cacccccgaa ggggacgaca agcctggcgc agtaggcaag
     1261 gtggtgccct tcttcgaggc taaggtggtg gacttggaca ccggtaagac actgggtgtg
     1321 aaccagcgcg gcgagctgtg cgtccgtggc cccatgatca tgagcggcta cgttaacaac
     1381 cccgaggcta caaacgctct catcgacaag gacggctggc tgcacagcgg cgacatcgcc
     1441 tactgggacg aggacgagca cttcttcatc gtggaccggc tgaagagcct gatcaaatac
     1501 aagggctacc aggtagcccc agccgaactg gagagcatcc tgctgcaaca ccccaacatc
     1561 ttcgacgccg gggtcgccgg cctgcccgac gacgatgccg gcgagctgcc cgccgcagtc
     1621 gtcgtgctgg aacacggtaa aaccatgacc gagaaggaga tcgtggacta tgtggccagc
     1681 caggttacaa ccgccaagaa gctgcgcggt ggtgttgtgt tcgtggacga ggtgcctaaa
     1741 ggactgaccg gcaagttgga cgcccgcaag atccgcgaga ttctcattaa ggccaagaag
     1801 ggcggcaaga tcgccgtgat ccccggggga tcgggtgacg gtccggtcgc cacctaccca
     1861 tacgatgttc cagattacgc tggtcgacgg atcggtggtg gttctggagg cggttctatg
     1921 agagatcata tggttttgca tgaatatgtt aatgctgctg gtattactaa aaagacccac
     1981 gacgaattgt agtaa
//
